>Addgene plasmid #178200 | pRD410 | addgene full sequence | sequence record 353753 | Addgene NGS Result
GGGCGCTCTTCCGCTTCCTCGCTCACTGACTCGCTGCGCTCGGTCGTTCGGCTGCGGCGAGCGGTATCAG
CTCACTCAAAGGCGGTAATACGGTTATCCACAGAATCAGGGGATAACGCAGGAAAGAACATGTGAGCAAA
AGGCCAGCAAAAGGCCAGGAACCGTAAAAAGGCCGCGTTGCTGGCGTTTTTCCATAGGCTCCGCCCCCCT
GACGAGCATCACAAAAATCGACGCTCAAGTCAGAGGTGGCGAAACCCGACAGGACTATAAAGATACCAGG
CGTTTCCCCCTGGAAGCTCCCTCGTGCGCTCTCCTGTTCCGACCCTGCCGCTTACCGGATACCTGTCCGC
CTTTCTCCCTTCGGGAAGCGTGGCGCTTTCTCATAGCTCACGCTGTAGGTATCTCAGTTCGGTGTAGGTC
GTTCGCTCCAAGCTGGGCTGTGTGCACGAACCCCCCGTTCAGCCCGACCGCTGCGCCTTATCCGGTAACT
ATCGTCTTGAGTCCAACCCGGTAAGACACGACTTATCGCCACTGGCAGCAGCCACTGGTAACAGGATTAG
CAGAGCGAGGTATGTAGGCGGTGCTACAGAGTTCTTGAAGTGGTGGCCTAACTACGGCTACACTAGAAGA
ACAGTATTTGGTATCTGCGCTCTGCTGAAGCCAGTTACCTTCGGAAAAAGAGTTGGTAGCTCTTGATCCG
GCAAACAAACCACCGCTGGTAGCGGTGGTTTTTTTGTTTGCAAGCAGCAGATTACGCGCAGAAAAAAAGG
ATCTCAAGAAGATCCTTTGATCTTTTCTACGGGGTCTGACGCTCAGTGGAACGAAAACTCACGTTAAGGG
ATTTTGGTCATGAGATTATCAAAAAGGATCTTCACCTAGATCCTTTTAAATTAAAAATGAAGTTTTAAAT
CAATCTAAAGTATATATGAGTAAACTTGGTCTGACAGTTACCAATGCTTAATCAGTGAGGCACCTATCTC
AGCGATCTGTCTATTTCGTTCATCCATAGTTGCCTGACTCCCCGTCGTGTAGATAACTACGATACGGGAG
GGCTTACCATCTGGCCCCAGTGCTGCAATGATACCGCGAGACCCACGCTCACCGGCTCCAGATTTATCAG
CAATAAACCAGCCAGCCGGAAGGGCCGAGCGCAGAAGTGGTCCTGCAACTTTATCCGCCTCCATCCAGTC
TATTAATTGTTGCCGGGAAGCTAGAGTAAGTAGTTCGCCAGTTAATAGTTTGCGCAACGTTGTTGCCATT
GCTACAGGCATCGTGGTGTCACGCTCGTCGTTTGGTATGGCTTCATTCAGCTCCGGTTCCCAACGATCAA
GGCGAGTTACATGATCCCCCATGTTGTGCAAAAAAGCGGTTAGCTCCTTCGGTCCTCCGATCGTTGTCAG
AAGTAAGTTGGCCGCAGTGTTATCACTCATGGTTATGGCAGCACTGCATAATTCTCTTACTGTCATGCCA
TCCGTAAGATGCTTTTCTGTGACTGGTGAGTACTCAACCAAGTCATTCTGAGAATAGTGTATGCGGCGAC
CGAGTTGCTCTTGCCCGGCGTCAATACGGGATAATACCGCGCCACATAGCAGAACTTTAAAAGTGCTCAT
CATTGGAAAACGTTCTTCGGGGCGAAAACTCTCAAGGATCTTACCGCTGTTGAGATCCAGTTCGATGTAA
CCCACTCGTGCACCCAACTGATCTTCAGCATCTTTTACTTTCACCAGCGTTTCTGGGTGAGCAAAAACAG
GAAGGCAAAATGCCGCAAAAAAGGGAATAAGGGCGACACGGAAATGTTGAATACTCATACTCTTCCTTTT
TCAATATTATTGAAGCATTTATCAGGGTTATTGTCTCATGAGCGGATACATATTTGAATGTATTTAGAAA
AATAAACAAATAGGGGTTCCGCGCACATTTCCCCGAAAAGTGCCACCTGACGTCTAAGAAACCATTATTA
TCATGACATTAACCTATAAAAATAGGCGTATCACGAGGCCCTTTCGTCTCGCGCGTTTCGGTGATGACGG
TGAAAACCTCTGACACATGCAGCTCCCGGAGACGGTCACAGCTTGTCTGTAAGCGGATGCCGGGAGCAGA
CAAGCCCGTCAGGGCGCGTCAGCGGGTGTTGGCGGGTGTCGGGGCTGGCTTAACTATGTGGCATCAGAGC
AGATTGTACTGAGAGTGCACCATATGCGGTGTGAAATACCGCACAGATGCGTAAGGAGAAAATACCGCAT
CAGGCGCCATTCGCCATTCAGGCTGCGCAACTGTTGGGAAGGGCGATCGGTGCGGGCCTCTTCGCTATTA
CGCCAGCTGGCGAAAGGGGGATGTGCTGCAAGGCGATTAAGTTGGGTAACGCCAGGGTTTTCCCAGTCAC
GACGTTGTAAAACGACGGCCAGTGAATTCGAGCTCGGTACCCGGGGATCTTCTGGCTAATTTTATGAAAA
GATATTTATTGGCGGCACAAAATAAAGAACAATTTTGAATTCCTTACATTCCTGGCTATTGCACAACTGA
ATTTAAGGCTCTATTATTACCTCAACAAACCACCCCAATATAAGTTTGAGATTACTACAATGCTGACCGA
ACGTCAGGCACTGCAGGATCGTCTGGAAAAAATTGATAAAGATGAGATCACCCTGATCAAAGAGTATCAG
AAACAGCGCAACCAGATTTTTGAACGTCTGCGTGAAATTGATCGCGAAGAGTATAAAAACCTGCCGGATC
TGAAACAGCTGGCAAGCCTGGAAATTCATCAGAAAAGCAAACCGGAACGTGATATTCGTAAACATGTTGC
CGTGAACATTCTGAAAGTTAATCCGGATGGTCTGAGCGCAGATGAACTGCGTAGCAAAATCGAAAAAGAA
ACCAACATGCAGATCCTGAACATGACCAATTTTATGCGCAGCATCATGGAAAAAAATCCGAGCGTTAAAA
AACCGCGTCGTGGTTATTATCGCTTTGAAGAAATGTAATCTTTTGTAGATTGCACTTGCTCTAGAGTCGA
CCTGCAGGCATGCAAGCTTGGCGTAATCATGGTCATAGCTGTTTCCTGTGTGAAATTGTTATCCGCTCAC
AATTCCACACAACATACGAGCCGGAAGCATAAAGTGTAAAGCCTGGGGTGCCTAATGAGTGAGCTAACTC
ACATTAATTGCGTTGCGCTCACTGCCCGCTTTCCAGTCGGGAAACCTGTCGTGCCAGCTGCATTAATGAA
TCGGCCAACGCGCGGGGAGAGGCGGTTTGCGTATT
Features (pLannotate 1.2.2; 12 found; start..end, strand, type, name):
    189..777     -  rep_origin     ori: high-copy-number ColE1/pMB1/pBR322/pUC origin of replication
    948..1808    -  CDS            AmpR: β-lactamase; bla; confers resistance to ampicillin, carbenicillin, and related antibiotics
   1809..1913    -  promoter       AmpR promoter: bla
   2008..2043    +  CDS            rop (fragment): Rop protein, which maintains plasmids at low copy number; rop
   2145..2244    +  misc_feature   bom (fragment): basis of mobility region from pBR322
   2250..2407    -  CDS            lacZα (fragment): LacZα fragment of β-galactosidase; lacZ fragment
   2752..2772    -  terminator     MAS terminator (fragment): mannopine synthase terminator
   2999..3029    +  misc_feature   MCS (fragment): pUC18/19 multiple cloning site
   3066..3082    -  protein_bind   lac operator: The lac repressor binds to the lac operator to inhibit transcription in E. coli. This inhibition can be relieved by adding lactose or isopropyl-β-D-thiogalactopyranoside (IPTG). lac repressor encoded by lacI
   3090..3120    -  promoter       lac promoter: promoter for the E. coli lac operon
   3135..3156    -  protein_bind   CAP binding site: CAP binding activates transcription in the presence of cAMP. E. coli catabolite activator protein
   3169..6       -  CDS            lacI (fragment) (across the origin): lac repressor; lacI; The lac repressor binds to the lac operator to inhibit transcription in E. coli. This inhibition can be relieved by adding lactose or isopropyl-β-D-thiogalactopyranoside (IPTG).
