[The description below was written by a language model from this plasmid's Addgene catalogue record and pLannotate feature annotations shown in this document.]
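Description:
pRD410 is a small (about 3.3 kb) bacterial expression plasmid built on the pUC19 backbone and designed to express sRok from the Escherichia coli hns promoter. It replicates in E. coli through the high-copy ColE1/pMB1-type pUC origin and is selected with ampicillin via the β-lactamase gene (AmpR) driven by its native bla promoter. The annotation also picks up the usual pUC19 remnants: a lacZα fragment, part of the multiple cloning site, the lac promoter with its operator and CAP binding site, and short fragments matching lacI, rop and bom. These are vestigial backbone sequences rather than functional parts of the expression design.

The payload, assembled by Gibson cloning, joins the E. coli hns promoter to the srok coding region, which the record attributes to Bacillus subtilis. Neither element was recognised by the automated feature annotation. They presumably lie in the unannotated stretch between the lacZα fragment and the remaining MCS sequence, where the insert interrupts lacZα. The very short "MAS terminator" hit in that interval is likely a chance match rather than a real plant terminator. No epitope or purification tags are recorded.

Placing srok under the promoter of hns, the gene for the E. coli nucleoid-structuring protein H-NS, gives native-style rather than inducible expression. The associated publication characterises Rok as an atypical H-NS-like protein, which fits using this plasmid to produce sRok in E. coli under H-NS-like expression conditions, for example to test functional similarity to H-NS. The record does not spell out the specific assay.
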