Addgene plasmid #178200: pRD410
Purpose: Expression of sRok from the hns promoter
Depositing lab: Remus Dame. Depositing organization: Leiden University. Publication: The B. subtilis Rok protein is an atypical H-NS-like protein irresponsive to physico-chemical cues. Erkelens AM, Qin L, van Erp B, Miguel-Arribas A, Abia D, Keek HGJ, Markus D, Cajili MKM, Schwab S, Meijer WJJ, Dame RT. Nucleic Acids Res. 2022 Nov 21. pii: 6835367. doi: 10.1093/nar/gkac1064. PubMed 36408910.
Backbone
  Vector backbone: pUC19
  Vector type: Bacterial Expression
Growth in bacteria
  Bacterial resistance: Ampicillin, 100 μg/mL
  Growth temperature: 37°C
  Growth strain: DH5alpha
  Copy number: High Copy
Gene/Insert
  Gene/Insert name: phns + srok
  Species: Escherichia coli (promoter) + Bacillus subtilis (coding region)
  Promoter: hns promoter
  Cloning method: Gibson Cloning
Terms and licenses: Academic/Nonprofit Terms; Industry Terms: Not Available to Industry
How to cite: pRD410 was a gift from Remus Dame (Addgene plasmid # 178200 ; http://n2t.net/addgene:178200 ; RRID:Addgene_178200)
